>Addgene plasmid #209967 | pLPP5 | addgene full sequence | sequence record 419962 | Addgene NGS Result
GGTCTCGGGAGGTCGACCCTTCAATAGAGTTCTTAACGTTAATCCGAAAAAAACTAACGTTAATATTAAA
AAATAAGATCCGCTTGTGAATTATGTATAATTTGATTAGACTAAAGAATAGGAGAAAGTATGATGATATT
TAAAAAACTTTCTCGTTAAGATAGGTTGTTGGTGAGCATGTTATATACGGATGTATCGGTTTCCTTAATG
CAAAATTTTGTTGCTATCTTATTAATTTTTCTATTATATAGATATATTCAAAGAAAGATAACATTTAAAC
GGATCATATTAGATATTTTAATAGCGATTATTTTTTCAATATTATATCTGTTTATTTCAGATGCGTCATT
ACTTGTAATGGTATTAATGCGATTAGGGTGGCATTTTCATCAACAAAAAGAAAATAAGATAAAAACGACT
GATACAGCTAATTTAATTCTAATTATCGTGATCCAGTTATTGTTAGTTGCGGTTGGGACTATTATTAGTC
AGTTTACCATATCGATTATCAAAAGTGATTTCAGCCAAAATATATTGAACAATAGTGCAACAGATATAAC
TTTATTAGGTATTTTCTTTGCTGTTTTATTTGACGGCTTGTTCTTTATATTATTGAAGAATAAGCGGACT
GAATTACAACATTTAAATCAAGAAATCATTGAATTTTCGTTAGAAAAACAATATTTTATATTTATATTTA
TTTTATTTATAGTAATAGAAATTATTTTAGCAGTTGGGAATCTTCAAGGAGTAACAGCCACGATATTATT
AACCATTATCATTATTTTTTGTGTCCTTATCGGGATGACTTTTTGGCAAGTGATGCTTTTTTTGAAGGCT
TATTCGATTCGCCAAGAAGCCAATGACCAATTGGTCCGGAATCAACAACTTCAAGATTATCTAGTCAATA
TCGAACAGCAGTACACCGAATTACGGCGATTTAAGCATGATTATCAAAACATCTTATTATCGTTGGAGAG
TTTTGCCGAAAAGGGCGATCAGCAACAGTTTAAGGCGTATTACCAAGAATTATTAGCACAACGGCCAATT
CAAAGTGAAATCCAAGGGGCAGTCATTGCACAACTCGACTACTTGAAAAATGATCCTATTCGAGGATTAG
TCATTCAAAAGTTTTTGGCAGCCAAACAGGCTGGTGTTACTTTAAAATTCGAAATGACCGAACCAATCGA
ATTAGCAACCGCTAATCTATTAACGGTTATTCGGATTATCGGTATTTTATTAGACAATGCGATTGAACAA
GCCGTTCAAGAAACCGATCAATTGGTGAGTTGTGCTTTCTTACAATCTGATGGTTTAATCGAAATTACGA
TTGAAAATACGGCCAGTCAAGTTAAGAATCTCCAAGCATTTTCAGAGTTAGGCTATTCAACGAAAGGCGC
TGGTCGGGGGACTGGTTTAGCTAATGTGCAGGATTTGATTGCCAAACAAACCAATTTATTCTTAGAAACA
CAGATTGAAAATAGAAAGTTACGACAGACATTGATGATTACGGAGGAAACTTAATTTGTATCCCGTTTAT
TTATTAGAGGATGATTTACAGCAACAAGCGATTTATCAGCAAATTATCGCGAATACGATTATGATTAACG
AATTTGCAATGACTTTAACATGCGCTGCCAGTGATACTGAGACATTGTTGGCGGCAATTAAGGATCAGCA
ACGAGGTTTATTCTTTTTGGATATGGAAATTGAGGATAACCGCCAAGCCGGTTTAGAAGTGGCAACTAAG
ATTCGGCAGATGATGCCGTTTGCGCAAATTGTCTTCATTACAACCCACGAGGAACTGACATTATTAACGT
TAGAACGAAAAATAGCGCCTTTAGATTACATTCTCAAGGACCAAACAATGGCTGAAATCAAAAGGCAATT
GATTGATGATCTATTGTTAGCTGAGAAGCAAAACGAGGCGGCAGCGTATCACCGAGAAAATTTATTTAGT
TATAAAATAGGTCCTCGCTTTTTCTCATTACCATTAAAGGAAGTTGTTTATTTATATACTGAAAAAGAAA
ATCCGGGTCATATTAATTTGTTAGCCGTTACCAGAAAGGTTACTTTTCCAGGAAATTTAAATGCGCTGGA
AGCCCAATATCCAATGCTCTTTCGGTGTGATAAAAGTTACTTAGTTAACCTATCTAATATTGCCAATTAT
GACAGTAAAACACGGAGTTTAAAATTTGTAGATGGCAGTGAGGCAAAAGTCTCGTTCCGGAAATCACGGG
AACTAGTGGCCAAATTAAAACAAATGATGTAGCGCCTGCAGCACGCCAAATGATCCCAGTAAAAAGCCAC
CCGCATGGCGGGTGGCTTTTTATTAGCCCTAGAAGGGCTTCCCACACGCATTTCAGCGCCTTAGTGCCTT
AGTTTGTGAATCATAGGTGGTATAGTCCCGAAATACCCGTCTAAGGAATTGTCAGATAGGCCTAATGACT
GGCTTTTATAATATGAGATAATGCCGACTGTACTTTTTACAGTCGGTTTTCTAATGTCACTAACCTGCCC
CGTTAGTTGAAGAAGGTTTTTATATTACAGCTCCAGATCTACCGGTTTAATTTGAAAATTGATATTAGCG
TTTAACAGTTAAATTAATACGTTAATAATTTTTTTGTCTTTAAATAGGGATTTGAAGCATAATGGTGTTA
CTTGAGACCACTCATCGCGACTAGTAGCGGCCGCTGCAGTCCGGCAAAAAAGGGCAAGGTGTCACCACCC
TGCCCTTTTTCTTTAAAACCGAAAAGATTACTTCGCGTTATGCAGGCTTCCTCGCTCACTGACTCGCTGC
GCTCGGTCGTTCGGCTGCGGCGAGCGGTATCAGCTCACTCAAAGGCGGTAATACGGTTATCCACAGAATC
AGGGGATAACGCAGGAAAGAACATGTGAGCAAAAGGCCAGCAAAAGGCCAGGAACCGTAAAAAGGCCGCG
TTGCTGGCGTTTTTCCACAGGCTCCGCCCCCCTGACGAGCATCACAAAAATCGACGCTCAAGTCAGAGGT
GGCGAAACCCGACAGGACTATAAAGATACCAGGCGTTTCCCCCTGGAAGCTCCCTCGTGCGCTCTCCTGT
TCCGACCCTGCCGCTTACCGGATACCTGTCCGCCTTTCTCCCTTCGGGAAGCGTGGCGCTTTCTCATAGC
TCACGCTGTAGGTATCTCAGTTCGGTGTAGGTCGTTCGCTCCAAGCTGGGCTGTGTGCACGAACCCCCCG
TTCAGCCCGACCGCTGCGCCTTATCCGGTAACTATCGTCTTGAGTCCAACCCGGTAAGACACGACTTATC
GCCACTGGCAGCAGCCACTGGTAACAGGATTAGCAGAGCGAGGTATGTAGGCGGTGCTACAGAGTTCTTG
AAGTGGTGGCCTAACTACGGCTACACTAGAAGAACAGTATTTGGTATCTGCGCTCTGCTGAAGCCAGTTA
CCTTCGGAAAAAGAGTTGGTAGCTCTTGATCCGGCAAACAAACCACCGCTGGTAGCGGTGGTTTTTTTGT
TTGCAAGCAGCAGATTACGCGCAGAAAAAAAGGATCTCAAGAAGATCCTTTGATCTTTTCTACGGGGTCT
GACGCTCAGTGGAACGAAAACTCACGTTAAGGGATTTTGGTCATGAGATTATCAAAAAGGATCTTCACCT
AGATCCTTTTAAATTAAAAATGAAGTTTTAAATCAATCTAAAGTATATATGAGTAAACTTGGTCTGACAG
CTCGAGGCTTGGATTCTCACCAATAAAAAACGCCCGGCGGCAACCGAGCGTTCTGAACAAATCCAGATGG
AGTTCTGAGGTCATTACTGGATCTATCAACAGGAGTCCAAGCGAGCTCGATATCAAATTACGCCCCGCCC
TGCCACTCGTCGCAGTACTGTTGTAATTCATTAAGCATTCTGCCGACATGGAAGCCATCACAAACGGCAT
GATGAACCTGAATCGCCAGCGGCATCAGCACCTTGTCGCCTTGCGTATAATATTTGCCCATGGTGAAAAC
GGGGGCGAAGAAGTTGTCCATATTGGCCACGTTTAAATCAAAACTGGTGAAACTCACCCAGGGATTGGCT
GATACGAAAAACATATTCTCAATAAACCCTTTAGGGAAATAGGCCAGGTTTTCACCGTAACACGCCACAT
CTTGCGAATATATGTGTAGAAACTGCCGGAAATCGTCGTGGTATTCACTCCAGAGTGATGAAAACGTTTC
AGTTTGCTCATGGAAAACGGTGTAACAAGGGTGAACACTATCCCATATCACCAGCTCACCGTCTTTCATT
GCCATACGAAATTCCGGATGAGCATTCATCAGGCGGGCAAGAATGTGAATAAAGGCCGGATAAAACTTGT
GCTTATTTTTCTTTACGGTCTTTAAAAAGGCCGTAATATCCAGCTGAACGGTCTGGTTATAGGTACATTG
AGCAACTGACTGAAATGCCTCAAAATGTTCTTTACGATGCCATTGGGATATATCAACGGTGGTATATCCA
GTGATTTTTTTCTCCATTTTAGCTTCCTTAGCTCCTGAAAATCTCGATAACTCAAAAAATACGCCCGGTA
GTGATCTTATTTCATTATGGTGAAAGTTGGAACCTCTTACGTGCCCGATCAACTCGAGTGCCACCTGACG
TCTAAGAAACCATTATTATCATGACATTAACCTATAAAAATAGGCGTATCACGAGGCAGAATTTCAGATA
AAAAAAATCCTTAGCTTTCGCTAAGGATGATTTCTGGAATTCGCGGCCGCTTCTAGAGCGATGAGT
Features (pLannotate 1.2.2; 9 found; start..end, strand, type, name):
    689..705     +  promoter       dU6-3 promoter (fragment): RNA polymerase III promoter for Drosophila U6-3 snRNA (Port et al., 2014)
   2680..2699    +  misc_feature   BioBrick suffix: universal suffix for all parts
   2700..2757    +  terminator     his operon terminator: This putative transcriptin terminator from the E. coli his operon has a 2-bp deletion introduced during synthesis. Its efficiency has not been determined.
   2952..3540    -  rep_origin     ori: high-copy-number ColE1/pMB1/pBR322/pUC origin of replication
   3723..3817    -  terminator     lambda t0 terminator: transcription terminator from phage lambda
   3841..4497    -  CDS            cat: CAT_ECOLX - Experimental evidence at protein level: Swiss-Prot protein existence level 1. This enzyme is an effector of chloramphenicol resistance in bacteria. From Escherichia coli. This protein is used as a marker in many commonly used cloning vectors, such as pACYC184.
   4498..4595    -  promoter       cat promoter: promoter of the E. coli cat gene encoding chloramphenicol acetyltransferase
   4681..4724    -  terminator     bacterial terminator: putative bacterial transcription terminator
   4727..4748    +  misc_feature   BioBrick prefix: BioBrick prefix for parts that do not start with "ATG"
