[The description below was written by a language model from this plasmid's Addgene catalogue record and pLannotate feature annotations shown in this document.]
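Description:
pLPP5 is a Level 0 part plasmid from a Golden Gate assembly toolbox developed for engineering Lactiplantibacillus plantarum. It is built on the pLP1 backbone and is catalogued as a bacterial expression vector, although its role is that of a part donor maintained in E. coli. The 4,756 nt sequence record carries a ColE1/pMB1-type origin of replication. The annotation tool describes this origin as high copy, whereas the catalogue entry lists the plasmid as low copy. Selection relies on a chloramphenicol acetyltransferase (cat) gene driven by its own promoter and followed by the lambda t0 terminator. BioBrick prefix and suffix sequences, a his operon terminator and a further putative bacterial terminator flank the part region and insulate it from the backbone.

The payload is the inducible promoter PsppQ from Lactobacillus sakei, supplied together with the two regulatory genes sppK and sppR. These come from the sakacin P regulon, where sppK encodes a histidine kinase and sppR its cognate response regulator. Together they form a two-component system that activates the spp promoters in response to an inducing peptide pheromone. The part was inserted through BsmBI sites that were destroyed during cloning, as is typical when a Level 0 part is domesticated. The automated feature table does not annotate the promoter or either regulatory gene, so most of the region between the prefix and suffix is unlabelled. The only hit there is a very short match to a Drosophila U6-3 promoter fragment, which is almost certainly spurious. The plasmid is intended as the source of an inducible promoter module for building Level 1 plasmids in this toolbox.
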