Addgene plasmid #209967: pLPP5
Purpose: Contains Level 0 Part: inducible Promoter (PsppQ) with two regulatory genes sppK and sppR for the construction of Level 1 plasmids
Depositing lab: Thorsten Mascher. Depositing organization: Technische Universitaet Dresden. Publication: Development of a Golden Gate Assembly-Based Genetic Toolbox for Lactiplantibacillus plantarum and Its Application for Engineering Monoterpenoid Biosynthesis. Li X, Schönberg PY, Wucherpfennig T, Hinze C, Sulaj F, Henle T, Mascher T. ACS Synth Biol. 2024 Sep 20;13(9):2764-2779. doi: 10.1021/acssynbio.4c00075. Epub 2024 Sep 10. PubMed 39254046.
Backbone
  Vector backbone: pLP1
  Vector type: Bacterial Expression
Growth in bacteria
  Bacterial resistance: Chloramphenicol, 25 μg/mL
  Growth temperature: 37°C
  Growth strain: DH5alpha
  Copy number: Low Copy
Gene/Insert
  Gene/Insert name: Promoter (P_sppQ)
  Species: Lactobacillus sakei
  Cloning method: Restriction Enzyme; 5′ cloning site BsmBI (destroyed during cloning); 3′ cloning site BsmBI (destroyed during cloning)
Terms and licenses: Academic/Nonprofit Terms; Industry Terms: Not Available to Industry
How to cite: pLPP5 was a gift from Thorsten Mascher (Addgene plasmid # 209967 ; http://n2t.net/addgene:209967 ; RRID:Addgene_209967)
